Addgene plasmid #54379: LII ins 2-3
Depositing lab: Martin Parniske. Depositing organization: Ludwig-Maximilians-Universitaet Muenchen (LMU). Publication: A modular plasmid assembly kit for multigene expression, gene silencing and silencing rescue in plants. Binder A, Lambert J, Morbitzer R, Popp C, Ott T, Lahaye T, Parniske M. PLoS One. 2014 Feb 13;9(2):e88218. doi: 10.1371/journal.pone.0088218. eCollection 2014. PubMed 24551083.
Backbone
  Vector backbone: pAMP (Genart)
  Backbone manufacturer: Geneart
  Vector type: cloning vector
Growth in bacteria
  Bacterial resistance: Ampicillin, 100 μg/mL
  Growth temperature: 37°C
  Growth strain: DH5alpha
  Copy number: High Copy
Gene/Insert
  Gene/Insert name: insulator sequence, dummy 2-3
  Species: Synthetic
  Cloning method: Unknown
  Sequencing primers: 5′ M13-F20; 3′ M13Rev
Terms and licenses: Academic/Nonprofit Terms; Industry Terms: Not Available to Industry
Depositor comments: LII/LIV dummy, contain 2 repeats of a palindromic 16 bp sequence. These nucleotides have been described to act as an insulator sequence in plants, thus preventing the influence of neighboring promoters on transcriptional activation
How to cite: LII ins 2-3 was a gift from Martin Parniske (Addgene plasmid # 54379 ; http://n2t.net/addgene:54379 ; RRID:Addgene_54379)
