[The description below was written by a language model from this plasmid's Addgene catalogue record and pLannotate feature annotations shown in this document.]
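Description:
LII ins 2-3 is a small (about 2.6 kb) synthetic cloning module from a modular plasmid assembly kit designed for multigene expression, gene silencing and silencing rescue in plants. It is built on a commercial gene-synthesis backbone (pAMP) and is maintained in E. coli as a high-copy plasmid through a ColE1/pUC-type origin, with selection by ampicillin via a β-lactamase gene under its native bla promoter. The automated annotation also picks up short remnants of lacZα, lacI, an RSF origin and an M13 origin, plus a T7 promoter. These appear to be backbone fragments and are not described as functional parts of the module.

The insert is a "dummy" element for the 2-3 position, described by the depositor as a level II/level IV (LII/LIV) dummy. Such a piece presumably serves as a placeholder, occupying a slot in a multi-part assembly when no transcriptional unit is to be placed there. Rather than being inert filler, it carries two repeats of a palindromic 16 bp sequence that has been reported to act as an insulator in plants, limiting the influence of neighbouring promoters on each other's transcriptional activity. Placing it between adjacent expression cassettes is therefore meant to reduce promoter cross-talk in multigene constructs. The insulator itself is not annotated in the feature table, although an unannotated stretch lies between the T7 promoter and the lacI fragment. The record does not state the cloning method or the restriction sites that flank the module. M13 forward and reverse primers are listed for sequencing the insert.
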