Features (pLannotate 1.2.2; 8 found; start..end, strand, type, name):
      5..161     -  CDS            lacZα (fragment): LacZα fragment of β-galactosidase; lacZ fragment
    170..188     +  promoter       T7 promoter: promoter for bacteriophage T7 RNA polymerase
    461..508     -  CDS            lacI (fragment): lac repressor; lacI; The lac repressor binds to the lac operator to inhibit transcription in E. coli. This inhibition can be relieved by adding lactose or isopropyl-β-D-thiogalactopyranoside (IPTG).
    545..585     -  rep_origin     RSF ori (fragment): Plasmids containing the RSF 1030 origin of replication can be propagated in E. coli cells that contain additional plasmids with compatible origins.
    663..1251    -  rep_origin     ori: high-copy-number ColE1/pMB1/pBR322/pUC origin of replication
   1422..2282    -  CDS            AmpR: β-lactamase; bla; confers resistance to ampicillin, carbenicillin, and related antibiotics
   2283..2387    -  promoter       AmpR promoter: bla
   2413..2544    -  rep_origin     M13 ori (fragment): M13 bacteriophage origin of replication; arrow indicates direction of (+) strand synthesis
>Addgene plasmid #54379 | LII ins 2-3 | depositor full sequence | sequence record 84599 | Full Sequence
CCCATTCGCCATTCAGGCTGCGCAACTGTTGGGAAGGGCGTTTCGGTGCGGGCCTCTTCGCTATTACGCC
AGCTGGCGAAAGGGGGATGTGCTGCAAGGCGATTAAGTTGGGTAACGCCAGGGTTTTCCCAGTCACGACG
TTGTAAAACGACGGCCAGTGAGCGCGACGTAATACGACTCACTATAGGGCGAATTGGCGGAAGGCCGTCA
AGGCCACGTGTCTTGTCCAGGCGCGCCATGAGCTCTAAAGCTTCGCTCGAGCTTTTGAAGACAAGGGCTA
GATAATTAGGCTAAACTATCCTTAAGGGAATATATATATATTCGAATATATATATATTCATTGTTGTCTT
CCCTCGAATTCCCAAGCTTATCTCGACCCGGGGTAGCGGCCGCTTGGATCCCAGAATTCTAGGTACCTCT
TAATTAATGGAGCACAAGACTGGCCTCATGGGCCTTCCGCTCACTGCCCGCTTTCCAGTCGGGAAACCTG
TCGTGCCAGCTGCATTAACATGGTCATAGCTGTTTCCTTGCGTATTGGGCGCTCTCCGCTTCCTCGCTCA
CTGACTCGCTGCGCTCGGTCGTTCGGGTAAAGCCTGGGGTGCCTAATGAGCAAAAGGCCAGCAAAAGGCC
AGGAACCGTAAAAAGGCCGCGTTGCTGGCGTTTTTCCATAGGCTCCGCCCCCCTGACGAGCATCACAAAA
ATCGACGCTCAAGTCAGAGGTGGCGAAACCCGACAGGACTATAAAGATACCAGGCGTTTCCCCCTGGAAG
CTCCCTCGTGCGCTCTCCTGTTCCGACCCTGCCGCTTACCGGATACCTGTCCGCCTTTCTCCCTTCGGGA
AGCGTGGCGCTTTCTCATAGCTCACGCTGTAGGTATCTCAGTTCGGTGTAGGTCGTTCGCTCCAAGCTGG
GCTGTGTGCACGAACCCCCCGTTCAGCCCGACCGCTGCGCCTTATCCGGTAACTATCGTCTTGAGTCCAA
CCCGGTAAGACACGACTTATCGCCACTGGCAGCAGCCACTGGTAACAGGATTAGCAGAGCGAGGTATGTA
GGCGGTGCTACAGAGTTCTTGAAGTGGTGGCCTAACTACGGCTACACTAGAAGAACAGTATTTGGTATCT
GCGCTCTGCTGAAGCCAGTTACCTTCGGAAAAAGAGTTGGTAGCTCTTGATCCGGCAAACAAACCACCGC
TGGTAGCGGTGGTTTTTTTGTTTGCAAGCAGCAGATTACGCGCAGAAAAAAAGGATCTCAAGAAGATCCT
TTGATCTTTTCTACGGGGTCTGACGCTCAGTGGAACGAAAACTCACGTTAAGGGATTTTGGTCATGAGAT
TATCAAAAAGGATCTTCACCTAGATCCTTTTAAATTAAAAATGAAGTTTTAAATCAATCTAAAGTATATA
TGAGTAAACTTGGTCTGACAGTTACCAATGCTTAATCAGTGAGGCACCTATCTCAGCGATCTGTCTATTT
CGTTCATCCATAGTTGCCTGACTCCCCGTCGTGTAGATAACTACGATACGGGAGGGCTTACCATCTGGCC
CCAGTGCTGCAATGATACCGCGAGAACCACGCTCACCGGCTCCAGATTTATCAGCAATAAACCAGCCAGC
CGGAAGGGCCGAGCGCAGAAGTGGTCCTGCAACTTTATCCGCCTCCATCCAGTCTATTAATTGTTGCCGG
GAAGCTAGAGTAAGTAGTTCGCCAGTTAATAGTTTGCGCAACGTTGTTGCCATTGCTACAGGCATCGTGG
TGTCACGCTCGTCGTTTGGTATGGCTTCATTCAGCTCCGGTTCCCAACGATCAAGGCGAGTTACATGATC
CCCCATGTTGTGCAAAAAAGCGGTTAGCTCCTTCGGTCCTCCGATCGTTGTCAGAAGTAAGTTGGCCGCA
GTGTTATCACTCATGGTTATGGCAGCACTGCATAATTCTCTTACTGTCATGCCATCCGTAAGATGCTTTT
CTGTGACTGGTGAGTACTCAACCAAGTCATTCTGAGAATAGTGTATGCGGCGACCGAGTTGCTCTTGCCC
GGCGTCAATACGGGATAATACCGCGCCACATAGCAGAACTTTAAAAGTGCTCATCATTGGAAAACGTTCT
TCGGGGCGAAAACTCTCAAGGATCTTACCGCTGTTGAGATCCAGTTCGATGTAACCCACTCGTGCACCCA
ACTGATCTTCAGCATCTTTTACTTTCACCAGCGTTTCTGGGTGAGCAAAAACAGGAAGGCAAAATGCCGC
AAAAAAGGGAATAAGGGCGACACGGAAATGTTGAATACTCATACTCTTCCTTTTTCAATATTATTGAAGC
ATTTATCAGGGTTATTGTCTCATGAGCGGATACATATTTGAATGTATTTAGAAAAATAAACAAATAGGGG
TTCCGCGCACATTTCCCCGAAAAGTGCCACCTAAATTGTAAGCGTTAATATTTTGTTAAAATTCGCGTTA
AATTTTTGTTAAATCAGCTCATTTTTTAACCAATAGGCCGAAATCGGCAAAATCCCTTATAAATCAAAAG
AATAGACCGAGATAGGGTTGAGTGGCCGCTACAGGGCGCT
