>Addgene plasmid #54379 | LII ins 2-3 | addgene partial sequence | sequence record 87718 | M13pUC-Fwd 5'-CCCAGTCACGACGTTGTAAAACG-3'
ATACGACTCACTATAGGGCGAATTGGCGGAAGGCCGTCAAGGCCACGTGTCTTGTCCAGGCGCGCCATGA
GCTCTAAAGCTTCGCTCGAGCTTTTGAAGACAAGGGCTAGATAATTAGGCTAAACTATCCTTAAGGGAAT
ATATATATATTCGAATATATATATATTCATTGTTGTCTTCCCTCGAATTCCCAAGCTTATCTCGACCCGG
GGTAGCGGCCGCTTGGATCCCAGAATTCTAGGTACCTCTTAATTAATGGAGCACAAGACTGGCCTCATGG
GCCTTCCGCTCACTGCCCGCTTTCCAGTCGGGAAACCTGTCGTGCCAGCTGCATTAACATGGTCATAGCT
GTTTCCTTGCGTATTGGGCGCTCTCCGCTTCCTCGCTCACTGACTCGCTGCGCTCGGTCGTTCGGGTAAA
GCCTGGGGTGCCTAATGAGCAAAAGGCCAGCAAAAGGCCAGGAACCGTAAAAAGGCCGCGTTGCTGGCGT
TTTTCCATAGGCTCCGCCCCCCTGACGAGCATCACAAAAATCGACGCTCAAGTCAGAGGTGGCGAAACCC
GACAGGACTATAAAGATACCAGGCGTTTCCCCCTGGAAGCTCCCTCGTGCGCTCTCCTGTTCCGACCCTG
CCGCTTACCGGATACCTGTCCGCCTTTCTCCCTTCGGGAAGCGTGGCGCTTTCTCATAGCTCACGCTGTA
GGTATCTCAGTTCGGTGTAGGTCGTTCGCTCCAAGCTGGGCTGTGTGCACGAACCCCCCGTTCAGCCCGA
CCGCTGCGCCTTATCCGGTAACTATCGTCTTGAGTCCAACCCGGTAAGACACGACTTATCGCCACTGGCA
GCAGCCACTGGTAACAGGATTAGCAGA
